Addgene plasmid #114839: MDIS2/MRH1 P1_pECIA14
Purpose: Prey vector MDIS2/MRH1 P1_pECIA14 should be used with bait vector MDIS2/MRH1 P1_pECIA2.
Depositing lab: Youssef Belkhadir. Depositing organization: Gregor Mendel Institute of Molecular Plant Biology. Publication: An extracellular network of Arabidopsis leucine-rich repeat receptor kinases. Smakowska-Luzan E, Mott GA, Parys K, Stegmann M, Howton TC, Layeghifard M, Neuhold J, Lehner A, Kong J, Grunwald K, Weinberger N, Satbhai SB, Mayer D, Busch W, Madalinski M, Stolt-Bergner P, Provart NJ, Mukhtar MS, Zipfel C, Desveaux D, Guttman DS, Belkhadir Y. Nature. 2018 Jan 18;553(7688):342-346. doi: 10.1038/nature25184. Epub 2018 Jan 10. PubMed 29320478.
Backbone
  Vector backbone: pECIA14
  Backbone manufacturer: Chris Garcia (Addgene plasmid # 47051)
  Vector type: Insect Expression
Growth in bacteria
  Bacterial resistance: Ampicillin, 100 μg/mL
  Growth temperature: 37°C
  Growth strain: DH5alpha
  Copy number: High Copy
Gene/Insert
  Gene/Insert name: AT4G18640
  Species: A. thaliana (mustard weed)
  Entrez Gene: MRH1 (a.k.a. AT4G18640, F28A21.50, F28A21_50, morphogenesis of root hair 1)
  Promoter: Metallothionein (Copper-Inducible)
  Cloning method: Ligation Independent Cloning
Terms and licenses: Academic/Nonprofit Terms; Industry Terms: Not Available to Industry
Depositor comments: Plasmid for secreted expression in Drosophila cell culture by induction via CuSO4. Insert is an extracellular domain of indicated LRR-RK, C-terminally tagged with Pentameric rat COMP helix, Alkaline Phosphatase (human, placental), Flag, and hexahistidine tags. Insert Protein Sequence: SLTSQGSALLKFRARVNSDPHGTLANWNVSGINDLCYWSGVTCVDGKVQILDLSGYSLEGTLAPELSQLSDLRSLILSRNHFSGGIPKEYGSFENLEVLDLRENDLSGQIPPELSNGLSLKHLLLSGNKFSDDMRIKIVRLQSSYEVRLKKSPKLSPLAVLGCINRKLGHCVSRNRIIQVKKVEAIVFRIKATSRRFLKAFPSFLEETDIYKRRELLEETSNLAAEPAPSAPSPSPGIITEASPRSSGSFPAVTNAKKRRPPLVPPVPSPDKGSTSPDISKNQPQDNKQSKGS
How to cite: MDIS2/MRH1 P1_pECIA14 was a gift from Youssef Belkhadir (Addgene plasmid # 114839 ; http://n2t.net/addgene:114839 ; RRID:Addgene_114839)
