[The description below was written by a language model from this plasmid's Addgene catalogue record and pLannotate feature annotations shown in this document.]
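Description:
MDIS2/MRH1 P1_pECIA14 is a 6.1 kb insect-cell expression plasmid built on the pECIA14 backbone, designed for secreted production of a plant receptor ectodomain in Drosophila cell culture. It is propagated in E. coli as a high-copy plasmid through a ColE1/pUC-type origin and selected with ampicillin via the β-lactamase gene. The annotated lac promoter/operator, lacZα, lacI, rop and bom fragments are remnants of the cloning-vector ancestry and play no part in expression of the insert.

The expression cassette is driven by the copper-inducible Drosophila metallothionein promoter, so expression is switched on by adding CuSO4. A Drosophila BiP signal sequence directs the product into the secretory pathway. It is followed by the extracellular domain of the Arabidopsis thaliana leucine-rich repeat receptor kinase MDIS2/MRH1 (AT4G18640), introduced by ligation-independent cloning. The ectodomain is fused at its C-terminus to the pentamerising coiled-coil helix of rat COMP, human placental alkaline phosphatase, a FLAG epitope and a hexahistidine tag. The histidine tag is stated by the depositor but was not picked up in the feature table. An SV40 polyadenylation signal is annotated downstream of the cassette, although on the opposite strand.

This arrangement makes the plasmid the "prey" half of an extracellular interaction assay. COMP-mediated pentamerisation raises avidity so that weak ectodomain–ectodomain contacts can be captured, and the alkaline phosphatase provides an enzymatic readout of binding. The plasmid is meant to be paired with the corresponding pECIA2 bait vector, and it comes from a collection used to map the extracellular interaction network of Arabidopsis LRR receptor kinases.
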