Features (pLannotate 1.2.2; 19 found; start..end, strand, type, name):
     23..449     +  promoter       MT promoter: Drosophila metallothionein promoter
    467..520     +  sig_peptide    BiP signal sequence: Drosophila BiP signal sequence
    509..1408    +  CDS            MDIS2 (fragment): MDIS2_ARATH - Also known as MRH1 From Arabidopsis thaliana (Mouse-ear cress).
   1436..1615    +  CDS            Comp (fragment): COMP_RAT - Experimental evidence at protein level: Swiss-Prot protein existence level 1. May play a role in the structural integrity of cartilage via its interaction with other extracellular matrix proteins such as the collagens and fibronectin. Can mediate the interaction of chondrocytes with the cartilage extracellular matrix through interaction with cell surface integrin receptors. Could play a role in the pathogenesis of osteoarthritis. Potent suppressor of apoptosis in both primary chondrocytes and transformed cells. Suppresses apoptosis by blocking the activation of caspase-3 and by indu
   1603..3055    +  CDS            SEAP (fragment): secreted alkaline phosphatase from human placenta The natural enzyme has a C-terminal transmembrane sequence that is replaced by a GPI anchor.
   3092..3121    +  CDS            2xFLAG (fragment): two tandem FLAG® epitope tags
   3227..3361    -  polyA_signal   SV40 poly(A) signal: SV40 polyadenylation signal
   3384..3468    -  CDS            large T antigen (fragment): large T antigen from SV40 (simian virus 40)
   3468..3492    +  misc_feature   MCS (fragment): pUC18/19 multiple cloning site
   3529..3545    -  protein_bind   lac operator: The lac repressor binds to the lac operator to inhibit transcription in E. coli. This inhibition can be relieved by adding lactose or isopropyl-β-D-thiogalactopyranoside (IPTG). lac repressor encoded by lacI
   3553..3583    -  promoter       lac promoter: promoter for the E. coli lac operon
   3598..3619    -  protein_bind   CAP binding site: CAP binding activates transcription in the presence of cAMP. E. coli catabolite activator protein
   3632..3724    -  CDS            lacI (fragment): lac repressor; lacI; The lac repressor binds to the lac operator to inhibit transcription in E. coli. This inhibition can be relieved by adding lactose or isopropyl-β-D-thiogalactopyranoside (IPTG).
   3907..4495    -  rep_origin     ori: high-copy-number ColE1/pMB1/pBR322/pUC origin of replication
   4666..5526    -  CDS            AmpR: β-lactamase; bla; confers resistance to ampicillin, carbenicillin, and related antibiotics
   5527..5631    -  promoter       AmpR promoter: bla
   5726..5761    +  CDS            rop (fragment): Rop protein, which maintains plasmids at low copy number; rop
   5863..5962    +  misc_feature   bom (fragment): basis of mobility region from pBR322
   5968..21      -  CDS            lacZα (fragment) (across the origin): LacZα fragment of β-galactosidase; lacZ fragment
>Addgene plasmid #114839 | MDIS2/MRH1 P1_pECIA14 | addgene full sequence | sequence record 273954 | Addgene NGS Result
GTAAAACGACGGCCAGTGAATTAATTCGTTGCAGGACAGGATGTGGTGCCCGATGTGACTAGCTCTTTGC
TGCAGGCCGTCCTATCCTCTGGTTCCGATAAGAGACCCAGAACTCCGGCCCCCCACCGCCCACCGCCACC
CCCATACATATGTGGTACGCAAGTAAGAGTGCCTGCGCATGCCCCATGTGCCCCACCAAGAGCTTTGCAT
CCCATACAAGTCCCCAAAGTGGAGAACCGAACCAATTCTTCGCGGGCAGAACAAAAGCTTCTGCACACGT
CTCCACTCGAATTTGGAGCCGGCCGGCGTGTGCAAAAGAGGTGAATCGAACGAAAGACCCGTGTGTAAAG
CCGCGTTTCCAAAATGTATAAAACCGAGAGCATCTGGCCAATGTGCATCAGTTGTGGTCAGCAGCAAAAT
CAAGTGAATCATCTCAGTGCAACTAAAGGGGGGATCCGATCTCAATATGAAGTTATGCATATTACTGGCC
GTCGTGGCCTTTGTTGGCCTCTCGCTCGGGTCCCTCACTTCCCAAGGATCCGCATTGTTGAAGTTCCGGG
CAAGAGTCAACTCAGATCCTCATGGGACTCTTGCGAATTGGAATGTTTCTGGTATTAATGATCTCTGCTA
TTGGTCAGGGGTTACTTGTGTTGACGGTAAAGTGCAGATTCTGGATCTTAGCGGATATTCTTTGGAAGGA
ACGTTAGCTCCTGAGCTTAGCCAATTGAGTGACTTAAGATCTCTAATACTCTCTCGGAACCATTTCTCCG
GTGGAATTCCAAAGGAGTATGGGAGTTTCGAAAACTTGGAAGTCCTGGATTTGAGAGAGAATGATTTGAG
CGGACAAATTCCACCTGAGCTAAGCAATGGCTTATCGCTAAAACACTTGTTGCTTTCTGGTAACAAATTT
TCGGATGATATGAGAATAAAGATCGTGAGACTTCAATCTTCGTATGAAGTTCGGTTAAAGAAGAGTCCAA
AGTTATCACCTTTGGCTGTTCTCGGCTGTATTAACAGAAAACTTGGACACTGTGTTTCAAGAAACCGTAT
CATTCAAGTAAAAAAGGTAGAAGCTATTGTATTCCGGATCAAAGCAACCTCCAGACGTTTCTTGAAAGCA
TTCCCTAGCTTTTTGGAGGAAACTGATATCTACAAACGACGTGAGCTACTCGAGGAGACAAGTAATTTAG
CGGCTGAGCCTGCTCCTTCAGCTCCTAGTCCTTCTCCCGGGATTATAACTGAAGCTTCACCTCGAAGCAG
CGGGTCTTTCCCTGCAGTAACCAATGCAAAGAAGAGAAGACCACCTTTAGTCCCTCCTGTACCTTCTCCT
GATAAGGGCAGTACTAGTCCTGATATCTCTAAGAATCAGCCACAAGATAATAAACAGTCAAAAGGATCAC
TGGAGGTGCTGTTCCAGGGACCAAGCGGCAATCCCGGCGGCGATCTGGCCCCCCAGATGCTGCGCGAGCT
GCAGGAGACCAATGCCGCCCTGCAGGACGTGCGCGAGCTGCTGCGCCACCGCGTGAAGGAGATCACCTTC
CTGAAGAACACCGTGATGGAGTGCGACGCCTGCGGCATGCAGCCCTCTAGAGGCTCCGGCTCCATCATCC
CAGTTGAGGAGGAGAACCCGGACTTCTGGAACCGCGAGGCAGCCGAGGCCCTGGGTGCCGCCAAGAAGCT
GCAGCCTGCACAGACAGCCGCCAAGAACCTCATCATCTTCCTGGGCGATGGGATGGGGGTGTCTACGGTG
ACAGCTGCCAGGATCCTAAAAGGGCAGAAGAAGGACAAACTGGGGCCTGAGATACCCCTGGCCATGGACC
GCTTCCCATATGTGGCTCTGTCCAAGACATACAATGTAGACAAACATGTGCCAGACAGTGGAGCCACAGC
CACGGCCTACCTGTGCGGGGTCAAGGGCAACTTCCAGACCATTGGCTTGAGTGCAGCCGCCCGCTTTAAC
CAGTGCAACACGACACGCGGCAACGAGGTCATCTCCGTGATGAATCGGGCCAAGAAAGCAGGGAAGTCAG
TGGGAGTGGTAACCACCACACGAGTGCAGCACGCCTCGCCAGCCGGCACCTACGCCCACACGGTGAACCG
CAACTGGTACTCGGACGCCGACGTGCCTGCCTCGGCCCGCCAGGAGGGGTGCCAGGACATCGCTACGCAG
CTCATCTCCAACATGGACATTGACGTGATCCTAGGTGGAGGCCGAAAGTACATGTTTCGCATGGGAACCC
CAGACCCTGAGTACCCAGATGACTACAGCCAAGGTGGGACCAGGCTGGACGGGAAGAATCTGGTGCAGGA
ATGGCTGGCGAAGCGCCAGGGTGCCCGGTATGTGTGGAACCGCACTGAGCTCATGCAGGCTTCCCTGGAC
CCGTCTGTGACCCATCTCATGGGTCTCTTTGAGCCTGGAGACATGAAATACGAGATCCACCGAGACTCCA
CACTGGACCCCTCCCTGATGGAGATGACAGAGGCTGCCCTGCGCCTGCTGAGCAGGAACCCCCGCGGCTT
CTTCCTCTTCGTGGAGGGTGGTCGCATCGACCATGGTCATCATGAAAGCAGGGCTTACCGGGCACTGACT
GAGACGATCATGTTCGACGACGCCATTGAGAGGGCGGGCCAGCTCACCAGCGAGGAGGACACGCTGAGCC
TCGTCACTGCCGACCACTCCCACGTCTTCTCCTTCGGAGGCTACCCCCTGCGAGGGAGCTCCATCTTCGG
GCTGGCCCCTGGCAAGGCCCGGGACAGGAAGGCCTACACGGTCCTCCTATACGGAAACGGTCCAGGCTAT
GTGCTCAAGGACGGCGCCCGGCCGGATGTTACCGAGAGCGAGAGCGGGAGCCCCGAGTATCGGCAGCAGT
CAGCAGTGCCCCTGGACGAAGAGACCCACGCAGGCGAGGACGTGGCGGTGTTCGCGCGCGGCCCGCAGGC
GCACCTGGTTCACGGCGTGCAGGAGCAGACCTTCATAGCGCACGTCATGGCCTTCGCCGCCTGCCTGGAG
CCCTACACCGCCTGCGACCTGGCGCCCCCCGCCGGCACCACCGACGCCGCGCACCCGGGTTCTAGAGGAA
GCACCTCCGGCGATAACGATTACAAGGATGATGATGATAAGGCCAGCGGCACCGGTCATCATCACCATCA
CCATTGAGTTTAAACCCGCTGATCAGCCTCGACTGTGCCTTCTAAGGCCTGAGCTCGCTGATCAGCCTCG
ATCGAGGATCCAGACATGATAAGATACATTGATGAGTTTGGACAAACCACAACTAGAATGCAGTGAAAAA
AATGCTTTATTTGTGAAATTTGTGATGCTATTGCTTTATTTGTAACCATTATAAGCTGCAATAAACAAGT
TAACAACAACAATTGCATTCATTTTATGTTTCAGGTTCAGGGGGAGGTGTGGGAGGTTTTTTAAAGCAAG
TAAAACCTCTACAAATGTGGTATGGCTGATTATGATCAGTCGACCTGCAGGCATGCAAGCTTGGCGTAAT
CATGGTCATAGCTGTTTCCTGTGTGAAATTGTTATCCGCTCACAATTCCACACAACATACGAGCCGGAAG
CATAAAGTGTAAAGCCTGGGGTGCCTAATGAGTGAGCTAACTCACATTAATTGCGTTGCGCTCACTGCCC
GCTTTCCAGTCGGGAAACCTGTCGTGCCAGCTGCATTAATGAATCGGCCAACGCGCGGGGAGAGGCGGTT
TGCGTATTGGGCGCTCTTCCGCTTCCTCGCTCACTGACTCGCTGCGCTCGGTCGTTCGGCTGCGGCGAGC
GGTATCAGCTCACTCAAAGGCGGTAATACGGTTATCCACAGAATCAGGGGATAACGCAGGAAAGAACATG
TGAGCAAAAGGCCAGCAAAAGGCCAGGAACCGTAAAAAGGCCGCGTTGCTGGCGTTTTTCCATAGGCTCC
GCCCCCCTGACGAGCATCACAAAAATCGACGCTCAAGTCAGAGGTGGCGAAACCCGACAGGACTATAAAG
ATACCAGGCGTTTCCCCCTGGAAGCTCCCTCGTGCGCTCTCCTGTTCCGACCCTGCCGCTTACCGGATAC
CTGTCCGCCTTTCTCCCTTCGGGAAGCGTGGCGCTTTCTCATAGCTCACGCTGTAGGTATCTCAGTTCGG
TGTAGGTCGTTCGCTCCAAGCTGGGCTGTGTGCACGAACCCCCCGTTCAGCCCGACCGCTGCGCCTTATC
CGGTAACTATCGTCTTGAGTCCAACCCGGTAAGACACGACTTATCGCCACTGGCAGCAGCCACTGGTAAC
AGGATTAGCAGAGCGAGGTATGTAGGCGGTGCTACAGAGTTCTTGAAGTGGTGGCCTAACTACGGCTACA
CTAGAAGAACAGTATTTGGTATCTGCGCTCTGCTGAAGCCAGTTACCTTCGGAAAAAGAGTTGGTAGCTC
TTGATCCGGCAAACAAACCACCGCTGGTAGCGGTGGTTTTTTTGTTTGCAAGCAGCAGATTACGCGCAGA
AAAAAAGGATCTCAAGAAGATCCTTTGATCTTTTCTACGGGGTCTGACGCTCAGTGGAACGAAAACTCAC
GTTAAGGGATTTTGGTCATGAGATTATCAAAAAGGATCTTCACCTAGATCCTTTTAAATTAAAAATGAAG
TTTTAAATCAATCTAAAGTATATATGAGTAAACTTGGTCTGACAGTTACCAATGCTTAATCAGTGAGGCA
CCTATCTCAGCGATCTGTCTATTTCGTTCATCCATAGTTGCCTGACTCCCCGTCGTGTAGATAACTACGA
TACGGGAGGGCTTACCATCTGGCCCCAGTGCTGCAATGATACCGCGAGACCCACGCTCACCGGCTCCAGA
TTTATCAGCAATAAACCAGCCAGCCGGAAGGGCCGAGCGCAGAAGTGGTCCTGCAACTTTATCCGCCTCC
ATCCAGTCTATTAATTGTTGCCGGGAAGCTAGAGTAAGTAGTTCGCCAGTTAATAGTTTGCGCAACGTTG
TTGCCATTGCTACAGGCATCGTGGTGTCACGCTCGTCGTTTGGTATGGCTTCATTCAGCTCCGGTTCCCA
ACGATCAAGGCGAGTTACATGATCCCCCATGTTGTGCAAAAAAGCGGTTAGCTCCTTCGGTCCTCCGATC
GTTGTCAGAAGTAAGTTGGCCGCAGTGTTATCACTCATGGTTATGGCAGCACTGCATAATTCTCTTACTG
TCATGCCATCCGTAAGATGCTTTTCTGTGACTGGTGAGTACTCAACCAAGTCATTCTGAGAATAGTGTAT
GCGGCGACCGAGTTGCTCTTGCCCGGCGTCAATACGGGATAATACCGCGCCACATAGCAGAACTTTAAAA
GTGCTCATCATTGGAAAACGTTCTTCGGGGCGAAAACTCTCAAGGATCTTACCGCTGTTGAGATCCAGTT
CGATGTAACCCACTCGTGCACCCAACTGATCTTCAGCATCTTTTACTTTCACCAGCGTTTCTGGGTGAGC
AAAAACAGGAAGGCAAAATGCCGCAAAAAAGGGAATAAGGGCGACACGGAAATGTTGAATACTCATACTC
TTCCTTTTTCAATATTATTGAAGCATTTATCAGGGTTATTGTCTCATGAGCGGATACATATTTGAATGTA
TTTAGAAAAATAAACAAATAGGGGTTCCGCGCACATTTCCCCGAAAAGTGCCACCTGACGTCTAAGAAAC
CATTATTATCATGACATTAACCTATAAAAATAGGCGTATCACGAGGCCCTTTCGTCTCGCGCGTTTCGGT
GATGACGGTGAAAACCTCTGACACATGCAGCTCCCGGAGACGGTCACAGCTTGTCTGTAAGCGGATGCCG
GGAGCAGACAAGCCCGTCAGGGCGCGTCAGCGGGTGTTGGCGGGTGTCGGGGCTGGCTTAACTATGCGGC
ATCAGAGCAGATTGTACTGAGAGTGCACCATATGCGGTGTGAAATACCGCACAGATGCGTAAGGAGAAAA
TACCGCATCAGGCGCCATTCGCCATTCAGGCTGCGCAACTGTTGGGAAGGGCGATCGGTGCGGGCCTCTT
CGCTATTACGCCAGCTGGCGAAAGGGGGATGTGCTGCAAGGCGATTAAGTTGGGTAACGCCAGGGTTTTC
CCAGTCACGACGTT
